Addgene plasmid #186149: GFP-FAK W266A
Purpose: For expressing FAK in mammalian cells
Depositing lab: Michael Rosen. Depositing organization: University of Texas Southwestern Medical Center. Publication: Synergistic phase separation of two pathways promotes integrin clustering and nascent adhesion formation. Case LB, De Pasquale M, Henry L, Rosen MK. Elife. 2022 Jan 20;11. pii: 72588. doi: 10.7554/eLife.72588. PubMed 35049497.
Backbone
  Vector backbone: mEGFP-C1
  Backbone size w/o insert (bp): 4750
  Vector type: Mammalian Expression
Growth in bacteria
  Bacterial resistance: Kanamycin, 50 μg/mL
  Growth temperature: 37°C
  Growth strain: DH5alpha
  Copy number: Low Copy
Gene/Insert
  Gene/Insert name: PTK2
  Species: M. musculus (mouse)
  Insert size (bp): 3156
  Entrez Gene: PTK2 (a.k.a. FADK, FADK 1, FAK, FAK1, FRNK, PPP1R71, p125FAK, pp125FAK)
  Promoter: cmv
  Tag / fusion protein: mEGFP (N terminal on insert)
  Cloning method: Gibson Cloning
  Sequencing primers: 5′ EGFP-C-For (5-CATGGTCCTGCTGGAGTTCGTG-3); 3′ SV40pA-R (5-GAAATTTGTGATGCTATTGC-3)
Resource information
  A portion of this plasmid was derived from a plasmid made by: mEGFP-C1 (Addgene Plasmid #54759)
Terms and licenses: Academic/Nonprofit Terms; Industry Terms: Not Available to Industry
How to cite: GFP-FAK W266A was a gift from Michael Rosen (Addgene plasmid # 186149 ; http://n2t.net/addgene:186149 ; RRID:Addgene_186149)
