[The description below was written by a language model from this plasmid's Addgene catalogue record and pLannotate feature annotations shown in this document.]
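Description:
GFP-FAK W266A is a mammalian expression plasmid built on the mEGFP-C1 backbone, encoding mouse focal adhesion kinase (PTK2/FAK) fused at its N terminus to monomeric EGFP. The sequenced record is about 7.9 kb. Transcription of the fusion is driven by the human cytomegalovirus immediate early enhancer and promoter. The mEGFP coding sequence is followed after a short linker by the roughly 3.2 kb Ptk2 open reading frame, a remnant of the multiple cloning site and the SV40 polyadenylation signal. The insert was introduced by Gibson cloning. The name indicates a tryptophan-to-alanine substitution at residue 266 of FAK, but the record does not explain the functional consequence of this mutation. The feature table's note about a kinase-lacking isoform is generic database text for the Ptk2 entry. It is not a description of this insert, whose length corresponds to the annotated full coding region.

The plasmid is propagated in E. coli through a ColE1/pUC-type origin. The feature annotation calls this origin high copy, whereas the catalogue entry lists the plasmid as low copy. An f1 phage origin is also present. Selection relies on the Tn5 aminoglycoside phosphotransferase (NeoR/KanR) cassette, which sits downstream of both a bacterial bla promoter and the SV40 early promoter and ends in the HSV TK polyadenylation signal. This arrangement gives kanamycin resistance in bacteria and allows G418 selection in mammalian cells. The small large T antigen, ble and bGH poly(A) fragments appear to be backbone remnants or partial annotation matches rather than functional parts.

The stated purpose is expression of FAK in mammalian cells. The fluorescent tag allows the mutant protein to be visualised, and the associated work concerns phase separation, integrin clustering and nascent adhesion formation.
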