Features (pLannotate 1.2.2; 15 found; start..end, strand, type, name):
      1..589     +  rep_origin     ori: high-copy-number ColE1/pMB1/pBR322/pUC origin of replication
    764..1067    +  enhancer       CMV enhancer: human cytomegalovirus immediate early enhancer
   1068..1271    +  promoter       CMV promoter: human cytomegalovirus (CMV) immediate early promoter
   1316..2032    +  CDS            mEGFP: mEGFP is a basic (constitutively fluorescent) green fluorescent protein published in 2002, derived from Aequorea victoria. It has moderate acid sensitivity.
   2066..5221    +  CDS            Ptk2: FAK1_MOUSE - Also known as Fadk, Fak, Fak1, Kiaa4203. Experimental evidence at protein level: Swiss-Prot protein existence level 1. [Isoform 9]: Does not contain a kinase domain and inhibits PTK2/FAK1 phosphorylation and signaling. Its enhanced expression can attenuate the nuclear accumulation of LPXN and limit its ability to enhance serum response factor (SRF)-dependent gene transcription (By similarity). From Mus musculus (Mouse).
   5231..5282    +  misc_feature   MCS: multiple cloning site
   5299..5383    +  CDS            large T antigen (fragment): large T antigen from SV40 (simian virus 40)
   5406..5527    +  polyA_signal   SV40 poly(A) signal: SV40 polyadenylation signal
   5561..5989    -  rep_origin     f1 ori (sequence partly withheld): f1 bacteriophage origin of replication; arrow indicates direction of (+) strand synthesis
   6016..6120    +  promoter       AmpR promoter: bla
   6122..6479    +  promoter       SV40 promoter: SV40 enhancer and early promoter
   6514..7308    +  CDS            NeoR/KanR: aminoglycoside phosphotransferase from Tn5; aph(3')-II (or nptII); confers resistance to neomycin, kanamycin, and G418 (Geneticin®)
   7329..7481    +  CDS            ble (fragment): BLE_KLEPN - Experimental evidence at protein level: Swiss-Prot protein existence level 1. Binding protein with a strong affinity to the bleomycin family of antibiotics. Binds to CL990; an antimitotic-antibiotic compound. From Klebsiella pneumoniae.
   7540..7587    +  polyA_signal   HSV TK poly(A) signal: herpes simplex virus thymidine kinase polyadenylation signal (Cole and Stacy, 1985)
   7678..7694    -  polyA_signal   bGH poly(A) signal (fragment): bovine growth hormone polyadenylation signal
>Addgene plasmid #186149 | GFP-FAK W266A | addgene full sequence | sequence record 365925 | Addgene NGS Result
TTGAGATCCTTTTTTTCTGCGCGTAATCTGCTGCTTGCAAACAAAAAAACCACCGCTACCAGCGGTGGTT
TGTTTGCCGGATCAAGAGCTACCAACTCTTTTTCCGAAGGTAACTGGCTTCAGCAGAGCGCAGATACCAA
ATACTGTTCTTCTAGTGTAGCCGTAGTTAGGCCACCACTTCAAGAACTCTGTAGCACCGCCTACATACCT
CGCTCTGCTAATCCTGTTACCAGTGGCTGCTGCCAGTGGCGATAAGTCGTGTCTTACCGGGTTGGACTCA
AGACGATAGTTACCGGATAAGGCGCAGCGGTCGGGCTGAACGGGGGGTTCGTGCACACAGCCCAGCTTGG
AGCGAACGACCTACACCGAACTGAGATACCTACAGCGTGAGCTATGAGAAAGCGCCACGCTTCCCGAAGG
GAGAAAGGCGGACAGGTATCCGGTAAGCGGCAGGGTCGGAACAGGAGAGCGCACGAGGGAGCTTCCAGGG
GGAAACGCCTGGTATCTTTATAGTCCTGTCGGGTTTCGCCACCTCTGACTTGAGCGTCGATTTTTGTGAT
GCTCGTCAGGGGGGCGGAGCCTATGGAAAAACGCCAGCAACGCGGCCTTTTTACGGTTCCTGGCCTTTTG
CTGGCCTTTTGCTCACATGTTCTTTCCTGCGTTATCCCCTGATTCTGTGGATAACCGTATTACCGCCATG
CATTAGTTATTAATAGTAATCAATTACGGGGTCATTAGTTCATAGCCCATATATGGAGTTCCGCGTTACA
TAACTTACGGTAAATGGCCCGCCTGGCTGACCGCCCAACGACCCCCGCCCATTGACGTCAATAATGACGT
ATGTTCCCATAGTAACGCCAATAGGGACTTTCCATTGACGTCAATGGGTGGAGTATTTACGGTAAACTGC
CCACTTGGCAGTACATCAAGTGTATCATATGCCAAGTACGCCCCCTATTGACGTCAATGACGGTAAATGG
CCCGCCTGGCATTATGCCCAGTACATGACCTTATGGGACTTTCCTACTTGGCAGTACATCTACGTATTAG
TCATCGCTATTACCATGGTGATGCGGTTTTGGCAGTACATCAATGGGCGTGGATAGCGGTTTGACTCACG
GGGATTTCCAAGTCTCCACCCCATTGACGTCAATGGGAGTTTGTTTTGGCACCAAAATCAACGGGACTTT
CCAAAATGTCGTAACAACTCCGCCCCATTGACGCAAATGGGCGGTAGGCGTGTACGGTGGGAGGTCTATA
TAAGCAGAGCTGGTTTAGTGAACCGTCAGATCCGCTAGCGCTACCGGTCGCCACCATGGTGAGCAAGGGC
GAGGAGCTGTTCACCGGGGTGGTGCCCATCCTGGTCGAGCTGGACGGCGACGTAAACGGCCACAAGTTCA
GCGTGTCCGGCGAGGGCGAGGGCGATGCCACCTACGGCAAGCTGACCCTGAAGTTCATCTGCACCACCGG
CAAGCTGCCCGTGCCCTGGCCCACCCTCGTGACCACCCTGACCTACGGCGTGCAGTGCTTCAGCCGCTAC
CCCGACCACATGAAGCAGCACGACTTCTTCAAGTCCGCCATGCCCGAAGGCTACGTCCAGGAGCGCACCA
TCTTCTTCAAGGACGACGGCAACTACAAGACCCGCGCCGAGGTGAAGTTCGAGGGCGACACCCTGGTGAA
CCGCATCGAGCTGAAGGGCATCGACTTCAAGGAGGACGGCAACATCCTGGGGCACAAGCTGGAGTACAAC
TACAACAGCCACAACGTCTATATCATGGCCGACAAGCAGAAGAACGGCATCAAGGTGAACTTCAAGATCC
GCCACAACATCGAGGACGGCAGCGTGCAGCTCGCCGACCACTACCAGCAGAACACCCCCATCGGCGACGG
CCCCGTGCTGCTGCCCGACAACCACTACCTGAGCACCCAGTCCAAGCTGAGCAAAGACCCCAACGAGAAG
CGCGATCACATGGTCCTGCTGGAGTTCGTGACCGCCGCCGGGATCACTCTCGGCATGGACGAGCTGTACA
AGTCCGGACTCAGATCGGGCGGTTCCGGGAGCGGAATGGCAGCTGCTTATCTTGACCCAAACTTGAATCA
CACACCAAGTTCGAGTACTAAGACTCACCTGGGTACTGGCATGGAACGGTCCCCTGGTGCAATGGAACGA
GTATTAAAGGTCTTTCATCATTTTGAAAGCAGTAGTGAGCCAACCACCTGGGCCAGTATTATCAGGCATG
GAGATGCTACTGATGTCAGGGGCATCATTCAGAAGATAGTGGACAGTCACAAAGTAAAGCACGTGGCCTG
CTATGGATTTCGCCTCAGTCACCTGCGATCGGAGGAGGTGCACTGGCTGCACGTGGACATGGGTGTCTCC
AGTGTGAGGGAGAAATATGAACTCGCCCACCCACCAGAGGAGTGGAAATATGAGTTGAGAATTCGTTACT
TGCCAAAAGGATTTCTAAACCAGTTTACTGAAGATAAGCCAACATTGAATTTCTTCTATCAACAGGTGAA
GAGTGACTACATGCAAGAAATAGCTGATCAAGTAGACCAAGAAATAGCTTTGAAGTTGGGTTGTTTGGAA
ATTAGGCGATCCTATTGGGAGATGAGGGGTAATGCCCTAGAGAAGAAGTCCAACTATGAAGTATTAGAAA
AAGATGTTGGTTTAAAGCGATTTTTTCCTAAGAGTTTACTGGATTCTGTCAAGGCCAAAACACTAAGAAA
GCTGATCCAGCAAACATTCAGGCAGTTTGCCAACCTTAATAGAGAAGAAAGCATCCTGAAATTCTTTGAG
ATTCTTTCTCCTGTGTACAGATTTGACAAAGAGTGCTTCAAGTGTGCCCTTGGGTCAAGTGCGATCATTT
CTGTGGAATTGGCAATCGGCCCAGAAGAAGGGATCAGTTACCTGACAGACAAAGGCTGCAATCCCACACA
CCTAGCAGACTTTAACCAAGTGCAGACCATCCAGTACTCAAACAGTGAAGACAAAGACAGGAAAGGAATG
CTACAACTCAAAATCGCTGGTGCTCCTGAGCCTCTGACCGTGACGGCACCATCCCTAACCATTGCCGAGA
ACATGGCCGACCTGATTGATGGATACTGCCGGCTGGTGAATGGAGCCACACAATCTTTCATCATCAGACC
CCAGAAAGAAGGTGAACGGGCGTTGCCATCAATACCAAAGTTGGCCAACAGTGAAAAGCAAGGCATGCGG
ACACATGCAGTCTCTGTGTCAGAGACAGATGACTATGCAGAGATCATCGATGAGGAAGACACATACACCA
TGCCCTCGACCAGGGATTATGAGATTCAGAGAGAAAGAATAGAACTTGGACGCTGTATTGGAGAAGGTCA
GTTTGGAGATGTACATCAAGGCGTGTACCTGAGCCCAGAGAATCCAGCTTTGGCTGTTGCAATCAAAACA
TGTAAAAACTGTACTTCGGACAGCGTGAGAGAGAAGTTCCTTCAAGAAGCCTTAACAATGCGTCAGTTTG
ACCATCCTCACATCGTGAAGCTGATTGGAGTCATTACAGAGAACCCTGTCTGGATAATCATGGAGTTGTG
CACACTTGGAGAGCTGAGGTCATTTTTGCAAGTAAGAAAATACAGCTTGGACCTGGCATCTTTGATATTA
TATGCCTATCAGCTTAGTACAGCACTCGCGTATCTGGAGAGCAAAAGATTTGTTCACAGGGACATTGCTG
CTCGGAATGTTCTGGTGTCTTCAAATGATTGTGTAAAATTGGGAGACTTTGGATTATCTCGATATATGGA
AGACAGTACTTACTATAAAGCTTCCAAAGGAAAATTACCTATTAAATGGATGGCTCCAGAGTCAATCAAT
TTTCGACGTTTTACCTCAGCTAGTGACGTGTGGATGTTTGGTGTGTGTATGTGGGAGATACTGATGCATG
GCGTGAAGCCTTTTCAAGGAGTGAAGAACAATGATGTGATCGGTCGAATTGAAAATGGGGAAAGATTACC
AATGCCTCCAAATTGTCCTCCCACCCTCTACAGCCTTATGACGAAATGTTGGGCCTATGACCCCAGCAGG
CGGCCCAGGTTTACTGAACTAAAAGCTCAGCTCAGCACAATCCTGGAGGAGGAGAAGGTGCAGCAAGAAG
AACGGATGAGGATGGAATCCAGAAGACAGGCTACCGTGTCCTGGGACTCTGGAGGGTCTGATGAAGCACC
ACCCAAGCCCAGCAGACCTGGTTATCCTAGCCCGAGATCCAGTGAAGGATTTTATCCCAGCCCACAGCAC
ATGGTCCAGACCAATCACTACCAGGTCTCTGGCTACCCGGGTTCCCATGGAATCCCAGCCATGGCTGGCA
GCATTTACCAAGGTCAGGCATCTCTTCTGGACCAGACAGAATTGTGGAATCACAGACCTCAGGAGATGTC
CATGTGGCAGCCCAGTGTGGAGGATTCGGCAGCTTTGGACCTTCGAGGGATGGGACAGGTGCTTCCCCCT
CACCTGATGGAAGAGCGGCTAATCCGACAGCAGCAGGAAATGGAAGAAGACCAGCGCTGGCTGGAGAAGG
AAGAGCGATTCCTGAAACCTGATGTGAGGCTCTCTCGAGGCAGCATCGACAGGGAAGACGGGAGTTTTCA
GGGTCCGACTGGAAACCAACACATCTATCAGCCTGTGGGGAAGCCAGATCCTGCAGCTCCACCAAAGAAA
CCTCCTCGCCCTGGAGCACCTGGCCACCTAAGCAACCTGTCCAGCATCAGCAGCCCTGCAGACAGCTACA
ATGAGGGTGTCAAGCTTCAGCCCCAGGAAATCAGCCCCCCTCCCACTGCCAACCTTGACCGGTCCAATGA
CAAGGTATATGAAAATGTGACAGGCCTAGTGAAGGCTGTCATCGAGATGTCCAGCAAAATCCAGCCAGCT
CCTCCAGAAGAGTACGTCCCTATGGTGAAGGAAGTTGGCCTGGCCCTGCGGACCTTACTAGCCACGGTGG
ATGAGACCATTCCTGCTCTTCCAGCCAGCACTCATCGAGAGATCGAGATGGCACAGAAGCTGCTGAACTC
CGACTTAGGCGAGCTCATCAGCAAGATGAAGCTGGCGCAGCAGTACGTCATGACCAGCCTGCAGCAGGAG
TATAAGAAGCAGATGCTGACAGCTGCTCACGCCCTGGCTGTGGATGCCAAGAACCTACTTGATGTTATTG
ATCAAGCAAGACTGAAAATGCTAGGGCAGACACGGCCACACTGATAATAGTCGAGCTCAAGCTTCGAATT
CTGCAGTCGACGGTACCGCGGGCCCGGGATCCACCGGATCTAGATAACTGATCATAATCAGCCATACCAC
ATTTGTAGAGGTTTTACTTGCTTTAAAAAACCTCCCACACCTCCCCCTGAACCTGAAACATAAAATGAAT
GCAATTGTTGTTGTTAACTTGTTTATTGCAGCTTATAATGGTTACAAATAAAGCAATAGCATCACAAATT
TCACAAATAAAGCATTTTTTTCACTGCATTCTAGTTGTGGTTTGTCCAAACTCATCAATGTATCTTAACG
CGTAAATTGTAAGCGTTAATATTTTGTTAAAATTCGCGTTAAATTTTTGTTAAATCAGCTCATTTTTTAA
CCAATAGGCCGAAATCGGCAAAATCCCTTATAAATCAAAAGAATAGACCGAGATAGGGT
[37 nt withheld, positions 5660-5696]
AAAGAACGTGGACTCCAACGTCAAAGG
[49 nt withheld, positions 5724-5772]
T
[91 nt withheld, positions 5774-5864]
G
[124 nt withheld, positions 5866-5989]
CAGGTGGCACTTTTCGGGGAAATGTGCGCGGAACCCCTATTTGTTTATTTTTCTAAATACATTCAAATAT
GTATCCGCTCATGAGACAATAACCCTGATAAATGCTTCAATAATATTGAAAAAGGAAGAGTCCTGAGGCG
GAAAGAACCAGCTGTGGAATGTGTGTCAGTTAGGGTGTGGAAAGTCCCCAGGCTCCCCAGCAGGCAGAAG
TATGCAAAGCATGCATCTCAATTAGTCAGCAACCAGGTGTGGAAAGTCCCCAGGCTCCCCAGCAGGCAGA
AGTATGCAAAGCATGCATCTCAATTAGTCAGCAACCATAGTCCCGCCCCTAACTCCGCCCATCCCGCCCC
TAACTCCGCCCAGTTCCGCCCATTCTCCGCCCCATGGCTGACTAATTTTTTTTATTTATGCAGAGGCCGA
GGCCGCCTCGGCCTCTGAGCTATTCCAGAAGTAGTGAGGAGGCTTTTTTGGAGGCCTAGGCTTTTGCAAA
GATCGATCAAGAGACAGGATGAGGATCGTTTCGCATGATTGAACAAGATGGATTGCACGCAGGTTCTCCG
GCCGCTTGGGTGGAGAGGCTATTCGGCTATGACTGGGCACAACAGACAATCGGCTGCTCTGATGCCGCCG
TGTTCCGGCTGTCAGCGCAGGGGCGCCCGGTTCTTTTTGTCAAGACCGACCTGTCCGGTGCCCTGAATGA
ACTGCAAGACGAGGCAGCGCGGCTATCGTGGCTGGCCACGACGGGCGTTCCTTGCGCAGCTGTGCTCGAC
GTTGTCACTGAAGCGGGAAGGGACTGGCTGCTATTGGGCGAAGTGCCGGGGCAGGATCTCCTGTCATCTC
ACCTTGCTCCTGCCGAGAAAGTATCCATCATGGCTGATGCAATGCGGCGGCTGCATACGCTTGATCCGGC
TACCTGCCCATTCGACCACCAAGCGAAACATCGCATCGAGCGAGCACGTACTCGGATGGAAGCCGGTCTT
GTCGATCAGGATGATCTGGACGAAGAGCATCAGGGGCTCGCGCCAGCCGAACTGTTCGCCAGGCTCAAGG
CGAGCATGCCCGACGGCGAGGATCTCGTCGTGACCCATGGCGATGCCTGCTTGCCGAATATCATGGTGGA
AAATGGCCGCTTTTCTGGATTCATCGACTGTGGCCGGCTGGGTGTGGCGGACCGCTATCAGGACATAGCG
TTGGCTACCCGTGATATTGCTGAAGAGCTTGGCGGCGAATGGGCTGACCGCTTCCTCGTGCTTTACGGTA
TCGCCGCTCCCGATTCGCAGCGCATCGCCTTCTATCGCCTTCTTGACGAGTTCTTCTGAGCGGGACTCTG
GGGTTCGAAATGACCGACCAAGCGACGCCCAACCTGCCATCACGAGATTTCGATTCCACCGCCGCCTTCT
ATGAAAGGTTGGGCTTCGGAATCGTTTTCCGGGACGCCGGCTGGATGATCCTCCAGCGCGGGGATCTCAT
GCTGGAGTTCTTCGCCCACCCTAGGGGGAGGCTAACTGAAACACGGAAGGAGACAATACCGGAAGGAACC
CGCGCTATGACGGCAATAAAAAGACAGAATAAAACGCACGGTGTTGGGTCGTTTGTTCATAAACGCGGGG
TTCGGTCCCAGGGCTGGCACTCTGTCGATACCCCACCGAGACCCCATTGGGGCCAATACGCCCGCGTTTC
TTCCTTTTCCCCACCCCACCCCCCAAGTTCGGGTGAAGGCCCAGGGCTCGCAGCCAACGTCGGGGCGGCA
GGCCCTGCCATAGCCTCAGGTTACTCATATATACTTTAGATTGATTTAAAACTTCATTTTTAATTTAAAA
GGATCTAGGTGAAGATCCTTTTTGATAATCTCATGACCAAAATCCCTTAACGTGAGTTTTCGTTCCACTG
AGCGTCAGACCCCGTAGAAAAGATCAAAGGATCTTC
